Addgene plasmid #199350: pTS97 pHAGE2 CMVtetO2 GFP-22xGS-SUMOstar-MCS
Purpose: (Empty Backbone) Lentiviral transfer plasmid for doxycycline inducible expression of a N-terminally GFP-SUMOstar-tagged protein in mammalian cells.
Depositing lab: Rebecca Voorhees. Depositing organization: California Institute of Technology. Publication: A nanobody-based strategy for rapid and scalable purification of human protein complexes. Stevens TA, Tomaleri GP, Hazu M, Wei S, Nguyen VN, DeKalb C, Voorhees RM, Pleiner T. Nat Protoc. 2024 Jan;19(1):127-158. doi: 10.1038/s41596-023-00904-w. Epub 2023 Nov 16. PubMed 37974029.
Backbone
  Vector backbone: pHAGE2
  Backbone size (bp): 7636
  Vector type: Mammalian Expression, Lentiviral
  Tag / fusion protein: EGFP-SUMOstar (N terminal on insert)
Growth in bacteria
  Bacterial resistance: Ampicillin, 100 μg/mL
  Growth temperature: 37°C
  Growth strain: NEB Stable
  Copy number: High Copy
Gene/Insert
  Gene/Insert name: None
  Mutation: WT
  Tag / fusion protein: EGFP-SUMOstar (N terminal on insert)
Terms and licenses: Academic/Nonprofit Terms; Industry Terms: Not Available to Industry
Depositor comments: Please visit https://www.biorxiv.org/content/10.1101/2023.03.09.531980v1 for bioRxiv preprint.
How to cite: pTS97 pHAGE2 CMVtetO2 GFP-22xGS-SUMOstar-MCS was a gift from Rebecca Voorhees (Addgene plasmid # 199350 ; http://n2t.net/addgene:199350 ; RRID:Addgene_199350)
