[The description below was written by a language model from this plasmid's Addgene catalogue record and pLannotate feature annotations shown in this document.]
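Description:
pTS97 pHAGE2 CMVtetO2 GFP-22xGS-SUMOstar-MCS is an empty lentiviral transfer plasmid of 7,636 bp built on the pHAGE2 backbone. It is designed for doxycycline-inducible expression of a protein of interest carrying an N-terminal GFP-SUMOstar tag in mammalian cells. It is propagated in E. coli through a high-copy ColE1/pUC-type origin and selected with ampicillin (AmpR, β-lactamase). The viral portion contains the HIV-1 elements expected of a transfer vector: LTR sequences flanking the cassette, the Ψ packaging signal with an adjoining gag fragment, the Rev response element for Rev-dependent nuclear export of the genomic RNA, and the cPPT/CTS. Short nef, Rev, lacI, lac promoter and SV40 fragments in the annotation appear to be backbone remnants rather than functional units.

The expression cassette is driven by the CMV enhancer and promoter, followed immediately by two short tet operator-matching segments, which correspond to the "CMVtetO2" in the name. In this arrangement the Tet repressor normally blocks transcription until doxycycline releases it. The plasmid annotation shows no repressor, so it would have to be supplied by the host cell line. Downstream lies an EGFP coding sequence and then a yeast SMT3-derived SUMO module (SUMOstar), separated by a gap consistent with the 22xGS flexible linker named in the title. The multiple cloning site named in the title, which is not annotated, would fall between SUMOstar and the WPRE, which enhances transcript expression. No mammalian selection marker is annotated.

A gene cloned into the MCS is expressed as a GFP-linker-SUMOstar fusion. The associated publication describes a nanobody-based strategy for purifying human protein complexes, which suggests GFP serves as the capture handle and fluorescent readout and SUMOstar as a protease-cleavable release site.
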