Features (pLannotate 1.2.2; 27 found; start..end, strand, type, name):
    377..634     +  LTR            5' LTR (truncated): truncated 5' long terminal repeat (LTR) from HIV-1
    681..806     +  misc_feature   HIV-1 Ψ: packaging signal of human immunodeficiency virus type 1
    790..1128    +  CDS            HIV-1 gag (fragment): gag protein from human immunodeficiency virus 1; gag
   1303..1536    +  misc_feature   RRE: The Rev response element (RRE) of HIV-1 allows for Rev-dependent mRNA export from the nucleus to the cytoplasm.
   1913..2013    +  CDS            Rev (fragment): human immunodeficiency virus 1 (HIV-1) Rev protein; rev; enhances nuclear export of unspliced and incompletely spliced viral mRNAs
   2058..2175    +  misc_feature   cPPT/CTS: central polypurine tract and central termination sequence of HIV-1
   2219..2598    +  enhancer       CMV enhancer: human cytomegalovirus immediate early enhancer
   2599..2802    +  promoter       CMV promoter: human cytomegalovirus (CMV) immediate early promoter
   2804..2823    +  promoter       PLtetO-1 promoter (fragment): modified phage lambda PL promoter with tet operator sites (Lutz and Bujard, 1997)
   2825..2844    +  promoter       PLtetO-1 promoter (fragment): modified phage lambda PL promoter with tet operator sites (Lutz and Bujard, 1997)
   2852..2885    +  promoter       TRE3GV promoter (fragment): 3rd-generation Tet-responsive promoter that can be activated by binding of Tet-On® 3G, optimized for retroviral and lentiviral vectors
   2964..3647    +  CDS            (3-F)Tyr-EGFP: (3-F)Tyr-EGFP is a basic (constitutively fluorescent) green fluorescent protein published in 2004, derived from Aequorea victoria.
   3723..4012    +  CDS            SUMO (fragment): cleavable ubiquitin-like protein tag; S. cerevisiae SMT3 (truncated)
   4078..4666    +  misc_feature   WPRE: woodchuck hepatitis virus posttranscriptional regulatory element
   4661..4771    +  CDS            nef (fragment): NEF_SIVS4 - Experimental evidence at protein level: Swiss-Prot protein existence level 1. Interferes with TCR signaling from the cell membrane. Interacts with CD247/TCRZ (TCR zeta chain) and exert potent down- regulation of cell surface TCR/CD3 complexes. From Simian immunodeficiency virus (isolate F236/smH4) (SIV-sm) (Simian immunodeficiency virus sooty mangabey monkey).
   4814..4994    +  LTR            5' LTR (truncated): truncated 5' long terminal repeat (LTR) from HIV-1
   5127..5231    +  promoter       AmpR promoter: bla
   5232..6092    +  CDS            AmpR: β-lactamase; bla; confers resistance to ampicillin, carbenicillin, and related antibiotics
   6263..6851    +  rep_origin     ori: high-copy-number ColE1/pMB1/pBR322/pUC origin of replication
   7034..7088    +  CDS            lacI (fragment): lac repressor; lacI; The lac repressor binds to the lac operator to inhibit transcription in E. coli. This inhibition can be relieved by adding lactose or isopropyl-β-D-thiogalactopyranoside (IPTG).
   7094..7187    +  rep_origin     SV40 ori (fragment): SV40 origin of replication
   7212..7249    +  CDS            lacI (fragment): lac repressor; lacI; The lac repressor binds to the lac operator to inhibit transcription in E. coli. This inhibition can be relieved by adding lactose or isopropyl-β-D-thiogalactopyranoside (IPTG).
   7262..7283    +  protein_bind   CAP binding site: CAP binding activates transcription in the presence of cAMP. E. coli catabolite activator protein
   7298..7328    +  promoter       lac promoter: promoter for the E. coli lac operon
   7336..7352    +  protein_bind   lac operator: The lac repressor binds to the lac operator to inhibit transcription in E. coli. This inhibition can be relieved by adding lactose or isopropyl-β-D-thiogalactopyranoside (IPTG). lac repressor encoded by lacI
   7386..7469    +  polyA_signal   SV40 poly(A) signal (fragment): SV40 polyadenylation signal
   7636..329     +  CDS            nef (fragment) (across the origin): NEF_HV1BR - Experimental evidence at protein level: Swiss-Prot protein existence level 1. Extracellular Nef protein targets CD4(+) T-lymphocytes for apoptosis by interacting with CXCR4 surface receptors (PubMed:14990729). From Human immunodeficiency virus type 1 group M subtype B (isolate BRU/LAI) (HIV-1).
>Addgene plasmid #199350 | pTS97 pHAGE2 CMVtetO2 GFP-22xGS-SUMOstar-MCS | addgene full sequence | sequence record 389896 | Addgene NGS Result
TGGAAGGGCTAATTCACTCCCAAAGAAGACAAGATATCCTTGATCTGTGGATCTACCACACACAAGGCTA
CTTCCCTGATTAGCAGAACTACACACCAGGGCCAGGGGTCAGATATCCACTGACCTTTGGATGGTGCTAC
AAGCTAGTACCAGTTGAGCCAGATAAGGTAGAAGAGGCCAATAAAGGAGAGAACACCAGCTTGTTACACC
CTGTGAGCCTGCATGGGATGGATGACCCGGAGAGAGAAGTGTTAGAGTGGAGGTTTGACAGCCGCCTAGC
ATTTCATCACGTGGCCCGAGAGCTGCATCCGGAGTACTTCAAGAACTGCTGATATCGAGCTTGCTACAAG
GGACTTTCCGCTGGGGACTTTCCAGGGAGGCGTGGCCTGGGCGGGACTGGGGAGTGGCGAGCCCTCAGAT
CCTGCATATAAGCAGCTGCTTTTTGCCTGTACTGGGTCTCTCTGGTTAGACCAGATCTGAGCCTGGGAGC
TCTCTGGCTAACTAGGGAACCCACTGCTTAAGCCTCAATAAAGCTTGCCTTGAGTGCTTCAAGTAGTGTG
TGCCCGTCTGTTGTGTGACTCTGGTAACTAGAGATCCCTCAGACCCTTTTAGTCAGTGTGGAAAATCTCT
AGCAGTGGCGCCCGAACAGGGACTTGAAAGCGAAAGGGAAACCAGAGGAGCTCTCTCGACGCAGGACTCG
GCTTGCTGAAGCGCGCACGGCAAGAGGCGAGGGGCGGCGACTGGTGAGTACGCCAAAAATTTTGACTAGC
GGAGGCTAGAAGGAGAGAGATGGGTGCGAGAGCGTCAGTATTAAGCGGGGGAGAATTAGATCGCGATGGG
AAAAAATTCGGTTAAGGCCAGGGGGAAAGAAAAAATATAAATTAAAACATATAGTATGGGCAAGCAGGGA
GCTAGAACGATTCGCAGTTAATCCTGGCCTGTTAGAAACATCAGAAGGCTGTAGACAAATACTGGGACAG
CTACAACCATCCCTTCAGACAGGATCAGAAGAACTTAGATCATTATATAATACAGTAGCAACCCTCTATT
GTGTGCATCAAAGGATAGAGATAAAAGACACCAAGGAAGCTTTAGACAAGATAGAGGAAGAGCAAAACAA
AAGTAAGACCACCGCACAGCAAGCGGCCGGCCGCTGATCTTCAGACCTGGAGGAGGAGATATGAGGGACA
ATTGGAGAAGTGAATTATATAAATATAAAGTAGTAAAAATTGAACCATTAGGAGTAGCACCCACCAAGGC
AAAGAGAAGAGTGGTGCAGAGAGAAAAAAGAGCAGTGGGAATAGGAGCTTTGTTCCTTGGGTTCTTGGGA
GCAGCAGGAAGCACTATGGGCGCAGCGTCAATGACGCTGACGGTACAGGCCAGACAATTATTGTCTGGTA
TAGTGCAGCAGCAGAACAATTTGCTGAGGGCTATTGAGGCGCAACAGCATCTGTTGCAACTCACAGTCTG
GGGCATCAAGCAGCTCCAGGCAAGAATCCTGGCTGTGGAAAGATACCTAAAGGATCAACAGCTCCTGGGG
ATTTGGGGTTGCTCTGGAAAACTCATTTGCACCACTGCTGTGCCTTGGAATGCTAGTTGGAGTAATAAAT
CTCTGGAACAGATTTGGAATCACACGACCTGGATGGAGTGGGACAGAGAAATTAACAATTACACAAGCTT
AATACACTCCTTAATTGAAGAATCGCAAAACCAGCAAGAAAAGAATGAACAAGAATTATTGGAATTAGAT
AAATGGGCAAGTTTGTGGAATTGGTTTAACATAACAAATTGGCTGTGGTATATAAAATTATTCATAATGA
TAGTAGGAGGCTTGGTAGGTTTAAGAATAGTTTTTGCTGTACTTTCTATAGTGAATAGAGTTAGGCAGGG
ATATTCACCATTATCGTTTCAGACCCACCTCCCAACCCCGAGGGGACCCGACAGGCCCGAAGGAATAGAA
GAAGAAGGTGGAGAGAGAGACAGAGACAGATCCATTCGATTAGTGAACGGATCTCGACGGTATCGCCGAA
TTCACAAATGGCAGTATTCATCCACAATTTTAAAAGAAAAGGGGGGATTGGGGGGTACAGTGCAGGGGAA
AGAATAGTAGACATAATAGCAACAGACATACAAACTAAAGAATTACAAAAACAAATTACAAAAATTCAAA
ATTTTCGGGTTTATTACAGGGACAGCAGAGATCCAGTTTGGACGCGTTGACATTGATTATTGACTAGTTA
TTAATAGTAATCAATTACGGGGTCATTAGTTCATAGCCCATATATGGAGTTCCGCGTTACATAACTTACG
GTAAATGGCCCGCCTGGCTGACCGCCCAACGACCCCCGCCCATTGACGTCAATAATGACGTATGTTCCCA
TAGTAACGCCAATAGGGACTTTCCATTGACGTCAATGGGTGGAGTATTTACGGTAAACTGCCCACTTGGC
AGTACATCAAGTGTATCATATGCCAAGTACGCCCCCTATTGACGTCAATGACGGTAAATGGCCCGCCTGG
CATTATGCCCAGTACATGACCTTATGGGACTTTCCTACTTGGCAGTACATCTACGTATTAGTCATCGCTA
TTACCATGGTGATGCGGTTTTGGCAGTACATCAATGGGCGTGGATAGCGGTTTGACTCACGGGGATTTCC
AAGTCTCCACCCCATTGACGTCAATGGGAGTTTGTTTTGGCACCAAAATCAACGGGACTTTCCAAAATGT
CGTAACAACTCCGCCCCATTGACGCAAATGGGCGGTAGGCGTGTACGGTGGGAGGTCTATATAAGCAGAG
CTCTCCCTATCAGTGATAGAGATCTCCCTATCAGTGATAGAGATCGTCGACGAGCTCGTTTAGTGAACCG
TCAGATCGCCTGGAGACGCCATCCACGCTGTTTTGACCTCCATAGAAGACACCGGGACCGATCCAGCCTC
CGGCTAGAGCGGCCGCCATGGTGTCTAAAGGTGAAGAACTTTTTACGGGTGTCGTCCCCATCCTGGTTGA
ATTGGACGGAGACGTGAATGGCCATAAATTTTCAGTGAGCGGTGAAGGAGAGGGAGACGCCACTTACGGT
AAACTTACCTTGAAATTTATCTGCACTACCGGGAAACTGCCCGTACCCTGGCCGACGCTCGTAACAACGC
TTACCTACGGCGTGCAATGTTTTAGCAGATACCCAGACCATATGAAGCAGCACGATTTTTTCAAGAGTGC
AATGCCTGAGGGGTACGTACAGGAAAGGACGATCTTTTTCAAAGACGATGGTAATTATAAAACGCGGGCT
GAGGTTAAATTTGAAGGAGACACGCTCGTGAATCGAATAGAGCTGAAGGGAATCGACTTCAAGGAAGACG
GTAACATCCTGGGCCATAAACTCGAATATAATTACAATTCACACAACGTCTATATCATGGCAGATAAACA
GAAGAATGGCATCAAAGTCAATTTTAAGATCCGGCATAATATCGAGGACGGATCAGTACAGCTTGCCGAC
CATTACCAACAGAATACACCGATAGGAGACGGTCCCGTCCTCTTGCCAGATAATCACTATTTGAGCACAC
AATCCGCTCTTTCTAAAGATCCGAATGAAAAGCGCGATCATATGGTCTTGAAAGAGTTCGTCACTGCCGC
CGGCATAACCGGATCTGGCAGTGGATCAGGATCTGGTAGTGGTTCTGGTAGCGGATCTGGAAGTGGCAGT
GGATCTACCGGATCGGACTCAGAAGTCAATCAAGAAGCTAAGCCAGAGGTCAAGCCAGAAGTCAAGCCTG
AGACTCACATCAATTTAAAGGTGTCCGATGGATCTTCAGAAATCTTCTTCAAGATCAAAAAGACCACTCC
TTTAAGAAGGCTGATGGAAGCGTTCGCTAAAAGACAGGGTAAGGAAATGGACTCTTTAACCTTCTTGTAC
GACGGTATTGAGATTCAAGCTGATCAGACCCCTGAAGATTTGGACATGGAGGATAACGATATTATTGAGG
CTCACAGAGAACAGATTGGTGGCTCTAGTGGATCCGGTTCTGCTAGCGGTTCAGGTTCTACCGGTGGATC
ATCTAGATAACTCGAGTAATCAACCTCTGGATTACAAAATTTGTGAAAGATTGACTGGTATTCTTAACTA
TGTTGCTCCTTTTACGCTATGTGGATACGCTGCTTTAATGCCTTTGTATCATGCTATTGCTTCCCGTATG
GCTTTCATTTTCTCCTCCTTGTATAAATCCTGGTTGCTGTCTCTTTATGAGGAGTTGTGGCCCGTTGTCA
GGCAACGTGGCGTGGTGTGCACTGTGTTTGCTGACGCAACCCCCACTGGTTGGGGCATTGCCACCACCTG
TCAGCTCCTTTCCGGGACTTTCGCTTTCCCCCTCCCTATTGCCACGGCGGAACTCATCGCCGCCTGCCTT
GCCCGCTGCTGGACAGGGGCTCGGCTGTTGGGCACTGACAATTCCGTGGTGTTGTTGGGGAAATCATCGT
CCTTTCCTTGGCTGCTCGCCTGTGTTGCCACCTGGATTCTGCGCGGGACGTCCTTCTGCTACGTCCCTTC
GGCCCTCAATCCAGCGGACCTTCCTTCCCGCGGCCTGCTGCCGGCTCTGCGGCCTCTTCCGCGTCTTCGC
CTTCGCCCTCAGACGAGTCGGATCTCCCTTTGGGCCGCCTCCCCGCCTGGTACCTTTAAGACCAATGACT
TACAAGGCAGCTGTAGATCTTAGCCACTTTTTAAAAGAAAAGGGGGGACTGGAAGGGCTAATTCACTCCC
AACGAAGACAAGATCACCTGCAGGACAGGCGCGCCCTGCTTTTTGCTTGTACTGGGTCTCTCTGGTTAGA
CCAGATCTGAGCCTGGGAGCTCTCTGGCTAACTAGGGAACCCACTGCTTAAGCCTCAATAAAGCTTGCCT
TGAGTGCTTCAAGTAGTGTGTGCCCGTCTGTTGTGTGACTCTGGTAACTAGAGATCCCTCAGACCCTTTT
AGTCAGTGTGGAAAATCTCTAGCACCCGGGCGATTAAGGAAAGGGCTAGATCATTCTTGAAGACGAAAGG
GCCTCGTGATACGCCTATTTTTATAGGTTAATGTCATGATAATAATGGTTTCTTAGACGTCAGGTGGCAC
TTTTCGGGGAAATGTGCGCGGAACCCCTATTTGTTTATTTTTCTAAATACATTCAAATATGTATCCGCTC
ATGAGACAATAACCCTGATAAATGCTTCAATAATATTGAAAAAGGAAGAGTATGAGTATTCAACATTTCC
GTGTCGCCCTTATTCCCTTTTTTGCGGCATTTTGCCTTCCTGTTTTTGCTCACCCAGAAACGCTGGTGAA
AGTAAAAGATGCTGAAGATCAGTTGGGTGCACGAGTGGGTTACATCGAACTGGATCTCAACAGCGGTAAG
ATCCTTGAGAGTTTTCGCCCCGAAGAACGTTTTCCAATGATGAGCACTTTTAAAGTTCTGCTATGTGGCG
CGGTATTATCCCGTGTTGACGCCGGGCAAGAGCAACTCGGTCGCCGCATACACTATTCTCAGAATGACTT
GGTTGAGTACTCACCAGTCACAGAAAAGCATCTTACGGATGGCATGACAGTAAGAGAATTATGCAGTGCT
GCCATAACCATGAGTGATAACACTGCGGCCAACTTACTTCTGACAACGATCGGAGGACCGAAGGAGCTAA
CCGCTTTTTTGCACAACATGGGGGATCATGTAACTCGCCTTGATCGTTGGGAACCGGAGCTGAATGAAGC
CATACCAAACGACGAGCGTGACACCACGATGCCTGTAGCAATGGCAACAACGTTGCGCAAACTATTAACT
GGCGAACTACTTACTCTAGCTTCCCGGCAACAATTAATAGACTGGATGGAGGCGGATAAAGTTGCAGGAC
CACTTCTGCGCTCGGCCCTTCCGGCTGGCTGGTTTATTGCTGATAAATCTGGAGCCGGTGAGCGTGGGTC
TCGCGGTATCATTGCAGCACTGGGGCCAGATGGTAAGCCCTCCCGTATCGTAGTTATCTACACGACGGGG
AGTCAGGCAACTATGGATGAACGAAATAGACAGATCGCTGAGATAGGTGCCTCACTGATTAAGCATTGGT
AACTGTCAGACCAAGTTTACTCATATATACTTTAGATTGATTTAAAACTTCATTTTTAATTTAAAAGGAT
CTAGGTGAAGATCCTTTTTGATAATCTCATGACCAAAATCCCTTAACGTGAGTTTTCGTTCCACTGAGCG
TCAGACCCCGTAGAAAAGATCAAAGGATCTTCTTGAGATCCTTTTTTTCTGCGCGTAATCTGCTGCTTGC
AAACAAAAAAACCACCGCTACCAGCGGTGGTTTGTTTGCCGGATCAAGAGCTACCAACTCTTTTTCCGAA
GGTAACTGGCTTCAGCAGAGCGCAGATACCAAATACTGTTCTTCTAGTGTAGCCGTAGTTAGGCCACCAC
TTCAAGAACTCTGTAGCACCGCCTACATACCTCGCTCTGCTAATCCTGTTACCAGTGGCTGCTGCCAGTG
GCGATAAGTCGTGTCTTACCGGGTTGGACTCAAGACGATAGTTACCGGATAAGGCGCAGCGGTCGGGCTG
AACGGGGGGTTCGTGCACACAGCCCAGCTTGGAGCGAACGACCTACACCGAACTGAGATACCTACAGCGT
GAGCTATGAGAAAGCGCCACGCTTCCCGAAGGGAGAAAGGCGGACAGGTATCCGGTAAGCGGCAGGGTCG
GAACAGGAGAGCGCACGAGGGAGCTTCCAGGGGGAAACGCCTGGTATCTTTATAGTCCTGTCGGGTTTCG
CCACCTCTGACTTGAGCGTCGATTTTTGTGATGCTCGTCAGGGGGGCGGAGCCTATGGAAAAACGCCAGC
AACGCGGCCTTTTTACGGTTCCTGGCCTTTTGCTGGCCTTTTGCTCACATGTTCTTTCCTGCGTTATCCC
CTGATTCTGTGGATAACCGTATTACCGCCTTTGAGTGAGCTGATACCGCTCGCCGCAGCCGAACGACCGA
GCGCAGCGAGTCAGTGAGCGAGGAAGCGGAAGAGCGCCCAATACGCAAACCGCCTCTCCCCGCGCGTTGG
CCGATTCATTAATGCAGCAAGCTCATGGCTGACTAATTTTTTTTATTTATGCAGAGGCCGAGGCCGCCTC
GGCCTCTGAGCTATTCCAGAAGTAGTGAGGAGGCTTTTTTGGAGGCCTAGGCTTTTGCAAAAAGCTCCCC
GTGGCACGACAGGTTTCCCGACTGGAAAGCGGGCAGTGAGCGCAACGCAATTAATGTGAGTTAGCTCACT
CATTAGGCACCCCAGGCTTTACACTTTATGCTTCCGGCTCGTATGTTGTGTGGAATTGTGAGCGGATAAC
AATTTCACACAGGAAACAGCTATGACATGATTACGAATTTCACAAATAAAGCATTTTTTTCACTGCATTC
TAGTTGTGGTTTGTCCAAACTCATCAATGTATCTTATCATGTCTGGATCAACTGGATAACTCAAGCTAAC
CAAAATCATCCCAAACTTCCCACCCCATACCCTATTACCACTGCCAATTACCTGTGGTTTCATTTACTCT
AAACCTGTGATTCCTCTGAATTATTTTCATTTTAAAGAAATTGTATTTGTTAAATATGTACTACAAACTT
AGTAGT
